Addgene plasmid #46098: pAC-8-QFAD184-214
Depositing lab: Christopher Potter. Depositing organization: Johns Hopkins University and School of Medicine. Publication: Improved and expanded Q-system reagents for genetic manipulations. Riabinina O, Luginbuhl D, Marr E, Liu S, Wu MN, Luo L, Potter CJ. Nat Methods. 2015 Jan 12. doi: 10.1038/nmeth.3250. PubMed 25581800.
Backbone
  Vector backbone: pPAC5C-PL
  Backbone size w/o insert (bp): 6445
  Total vector size (bp): 7567
  Vector type: Insect Expression
Growth in bacteria
  Bacterial resistance: Ampicillin, 100 μg/mL
  Growth temperature: 37°C
  Growth strain: DH5alpha
  Copy number: Unknown
Gene/Insert
  Gene/Insert name: QFAD184-214 (alt names: QF DNA binding domain; QF Activation Domain 184-214)
  Species: Synthetic
  Insert size (bp): 1122
  Cloning method: Ligation Independent Cloning
  Sequencing primers: 5′ AC5
Terms and licenses: Academic/Nonprofit Terms; Industry Terms: Not Available to Industry
Depositor comments: Please see this additional reference https://www.ncbi.nlm.nih.gov/pubmed/20434990 for more information on the Q-system.
How to cite: pAC-8-QFAD184-214 was a gift from Christopher Potter (Addgene plasmid # 46098 ; http://n2t.net/addgene:46098 ; RRID:Addgene_46098)
