[The description below was written by a language model from this plasmid's Addgene catalogue record and pLannotate feature annotations shown in this document.]
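Description:
pAC-8-QFAD184-214 is an insect-cell expression plasmid of 7,567 bp built on the pPAC5C-PL backbone. It carries a synthetic, truncated variant of the Q-system transcriptional activator QF. It is propagated in E. coli using a high-copy ColE1/pUC-type origin and selected with ampicillin through the β-lactamase gene and its native promoter. The annotation also picks up fragments of lacI, the lac promoter and operator, lacZα, a pUC-type multiple cloning site, bom and rop. These are leftovers of the cloning-vector lineage and play no part in the plasmid's function.

The 1,122 bp insert is described as joining the QF DNA-binding domain to a short piece of the QF activation domain, designated 184-214. The record does not define the numbering or give the exact junctions, and the automated feature table does not annotate the insert itself. By position, it should occupy the unannotated interval downstream of the roughly 2.5 kb Drosophila melanogaster actin 5C (Ac5) promoter, which drives strong constitutive expression in Drosophila cultured cells. A short actin-like match further downstream most likely reflects actin 5C 3′ sequence belonging to the backbone's expression cassette, though the table assigns it to a nematode actin by homology. No polyadenylation signal, epitope tag or insect selection marker is annotated.

The plasmid belongs to a set of reagents developed to improve and expand the Q-system, a binary expression system in which QF binds QUAS sites to activate reporter or effector transgenes. A construct of this design fits transfection into insect cells to compare the activity of minimal or modified QF variants, although the record does not describe a specific assay.
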