Features (pLannotate 1.2.2; 13 found; start..end, strand, type, name):
     96..200     +  promoter       AmpR promoter: bla
    201..1061    +  CDS            AmpR: β-lactamase; bla; confers resistance to ampicillin, carbenicillin, and related antibiotics
   1232..1820    +  rep_origin     ori: high-copy-number ColE1/pMB1/pBR322/pUC origin of replication
   2003..2095    +  CDS            lacI (fragment): lac repressor; lacI; The lac repressor binds to the lac operator to inhibit transcription in E. coli. This inhibition can be relieved by adding lactose or isopropyl-β-D-thiogalactopyranoside (IPTG).
   2108..2129    +  protein_bind   CAP binding site: CAP binding activates transcription in the presence of cAMP. E. coli catabolite activator protein
   2144..2174    +  promoter       lac promoter: promoter for the E. coli lac operon
   2182..2198    +  protein_bind   lac operator: The lac repressor binds to the lac operator to inhibit transcription in E. coli. This inhibition can be relieved by adding lactose or isopropyl-β-D-thiogalactopyranoside (IPTG). lac repressor encoded by lacI
   2277..4790    +  promoter       Ac5 promoter: Drosophila melanogaster actin 5C promoter
   6007..6102    +  CDS            ACT_DICVI: Experimental evidence at transcript level: Swiss-Prot protein existence level 2. Actins are highly conserved proteins that are involved in various types of cell motility and are ubiquitously expressed in all eukaryotic cells. From Dictyocaulus viviparus (Bovine lungworm).
   7146..7169    +  misc_feature   MCS (fragment): pUC18/19 multiple cloning site
   7172..7326    +  CDS            lacZα (fragment): LacZα fragment of β-galactosidase; lacZ fragment
   7332..7431    -  misc_feature   bom (fragment): basis of mobility region from pBR322
   7533..1       -  CDS            rop (fragment) (across the origin): Rop protein, which maintains plasmids at low copy number; rop
>Addgene plasmid #46098 | pAC-8-QFAD184-214 | depositor full sequence | sequence record 64990 | pAC-8-QFAD184-214 sequence 7567 bps
GACGAAAGGGCCTCGTGATACGCCTATTTTTATAGGTTAATGTCATGATAATAATGGTTTCTTAGACGTC
AGGTGGCACTTTTCGGGGAAATGTGCGCGGAACCCCTATTTGTTTATTTTTCTAAATACATTCAAATATG
TATCCGCTCATGAGACAATAACCCTGATAAATGCTTCAATAATATTGAAAAAGGAAGAGTATGAGTATTC
AACATTTCCGTGTCGCCCTTATTCCCTTTTTTGCGGCATTTTGCCTTCCTGTTTTTGCTCACCCAGAAAC
GCTGGTGAAAGTAAAAGATGCTGAAGATCAGTTGGGTGCACGAGTGGGTTACATCGAACTGGATCTCAAC
AGCGGTAAGATCCTTGAGAGTTTTCGCCCCGAAGAACGTTTTCCAATGATGAGCACTTTTAAAGTTCTGC
TATGTGGCGCGGTATTATCCCGTATTGACGCCGGGCAAGAGCAACTCGGTCGCCGCATACACTATTCTCA
GAATGACTTGGTTGAGTACTCACCAGTCACAGAAAAGCATCTTACGGATGGCATGACAGTAAGAGAATTA
TGCAGTGCTGCCATAACCATGAGTGATAACACTGCGGCCAACTTACTTCTGACAACGATCGGAGGACCGA
AGGAGCTAACCGCTTTTTTGCACAACATGGGGGATCATGTAACTCGCCTTGATCGTTGGGAACCGGAGCT
GAATGAAGCCATACCAAACGACGAGCGTGACACCACGATGCCTGTAGCAATGGCAACAACGTTGCGCAAA
CTATTAACTGGCGAACTACTTACTCTAGCTTCCCGGCAACAATTAATAGACTGGATGGAGGCGGATAAAG
TTGCAGGACCACTTCTGCGCTCGGCCCTTCCGGCTGGCTGGTTTATTGCTGATAAATCTGGAGCCGGTGA
GCGTGGGTCTCGCGGTATCATTGCAGCACTGGGGCCAGATGGTAAGCCCTCCCGTATCGTAGTTATCTAC
ACGACGGGGAGTCAGGCAACTATGGATGAACGAAATAGACAGATCGCTGAGATAGGTGCCTCACTGATTA
AGCATTGGTAACTGTCAGACCAAGTTTACTCATATATACTTTAGATTGATTTAAAACTTCATTTTTAATT
TAAAAGGATCTAGGTGAAGATCCTTTTTGATAATCTCATGACCAAAATCCCTTAACGTGAGTTTTCGTTC
CACTGAGCGTCAGACCCCGTAGAAAAGATCAAAGGATCTTCTTGAGATCCTTTTTTTCTGCGCGTAATCT
GCTGCTTGCAAACAAAAAAACCACCGCTACCAGCGGTGGTTTGTTTGCCGGATCAAGAGCTACCAACTCT
TTTTCCGAAGGTAACTGGCTTCAGCAGAGCGCAGATACCAAATACTGTCCTTCTAGTGTAGCCGTAGTTA
GGCCACCACTTCAAGAACTCTGTAGCACCGCCTACATACCTCGCTCTGCTAATCCTGTTACCAGTGGCTG
CTGCCAGTGGCGATAAGTCGTGTCTTACCGGGTTGGACTCAAGACGATAGTTACCGGATAAGGCGCAGCG
GTCGGGCTGAACGGGGGGTTCGTGCACACAGCCCAGCTTGGAGCGAACGACCTACACCGAACTGAGATAC
CTACAGCGTGAGCTATGAGAAAGCGCCACGCTTCCCGAAGGGAGAAAGGCGGACAGGTATCCGGTAAGCG
GCAGGGTCGGAACAGGAGAGCGCACGAGGGAGCTTCCAGGGGGAAACGCCTGGTATCTTTATAGTCCTGT
CGGGTTTCGCCACCTCTGACTTGAGCGTCGATTTTTGTGATGCTCGTCAGGGGGGCGGAGCCTATGGAAA
AACGCCAGCAACGCGGCCTTTTTACGGTTCCTGGCCTTTTGCTGGCCTTTTGCTCACATGTTCTTTCCTG
CGTTATCCCCTGATTCTGTGGATAACCGTATTACCGCCTTTGAGTGAGCTGATACCGCTCGCCGCAGCCG
AACGACCGAGCGCAGCGAGTCAGTGAGCGAGGAAGCGGAAGAGCGCCCAATACGCAAACCGCCTCTCCCC
GCGCGTTGGCCGATTCATTAATGCAGCTGGCACGACAGGTTTCCCGACTGGAAAGCGGGCAGTGAGCGCA
ACGCAATTAATGTGAGTTAGCTCACTCATTAGGCACCCCAGGCTTTACACTTTATGCTTCCGGCTCGTAT
GTTGTGTGGAATTGTGAGCGGATAACAATTTCACACAGGAAACAGCTATGACCATGATTACGAATTCTAT
ATTCTAAAAACACAAATGATACTTCTAAAAAAAAATCATGAATGGCATCAACTCTGAATCAAATCTTTGC
AGATGCACCTACTTCTCATTTCCACTGTCACATCATTTTTCCAGATCTCGCTGCCTGTTATGTGGCCCAC
AAACCAAGACACGTTTTATGGCCATTAAAGCTGGCTGATCGTCGCCAAACACCAAATACATAATGAATAT
GTACACATTCGAGAAAGAAGCGATCAAAGAAGCGTCTTCGGGCGGAGTAGGAGAATGCGGAGGAGAAGGA
GAACGAGCTGATCTAGTATCTCTCCACAATCCAATGCCAACTGACCAACTGGCCATATTCGGAGCAATTT
GAAGCCAATTTCCATCGCCTGGCGATCGCTCCATTCTTGGCTATATGTTTTTCACCGTTACCCGGGGCCA
TTTTCAAAGACTCGTCGGCAAGATAAGATTGTGTCACTCGCTGTCTCTCTTCATTTGTCGAAGAATGCTG
AGGAATTTCGCGATGACGTCGGCGAGTATTTTGAAGAATGAGAATAATTTGTATTTATACGAAAATCAGT
TAGTGGAATTTTCTACAAAAACATGTTATCTATAGATAATTTTGTTGCAAAATATGTTGACTATGACAAA
GATTGTATGTATATACCTTTAATGTATTCTCATTTTCTTATGTATTTATAATGGCAATGATGATACTGAT
GATATTTTAAGATGATGCCAGACCAAAAGGCTTGAATTTCTGCGTCTTTTGCCGAACGCAGTGCATGTGC
AATTGTTGTTTTTTGGAATATTCAATTTTCGGACTGTCCGCTTTGATTTCAGTTTCTTGGCTTATTCAAA
AAGCAAAGTAAAGCCAAAAAAGCGAGATGGCAATACCAAATGCGGCAAAACGGTAGTGGAAGGAAAGGGG
TGCGGGGCAGCGGAAGGAAGGGTGGGGCGGGGCGTGGCGGGGTCTGTGGCTGGGCGCGACGTCACCGACG
TTGGAGCCACTCCTTTGACCATGTGTGCGTGTGTGTATTATTCGTGTCTCGCCACTCGCCGGTTGTTTTT
TTCTTTTTATGCTGCGCTCTCTCTAGCGCCATCTCGCTTACGCATGCTCAACGCACCGCATGTTGCCGTT
TCCTTTTATGCGTCATTTTGGCTCGAAATAGGCAATTATTTAAACAAAGATTAGTCAACGAAAACGCTAA
AATAAATAAGTCTACAATATGGTTACTTATTGCCATGTGTGTGCAGCCAACGATAGCAACAAAAGCAACA
ACACAGGTGGCTTTCCCTCTTTCACTTTTTGTTTGCAAGCCGCGTGCGAGCAAGACGGCACGACCGGCAA
ACGCAATTACGCTGACAAAGAGCAGACGAAGTTTTGGCGAAAAACATCAAGGCGCCTGATACGAATGCAT
TTGCAATAACAATTGCGATATTTAATATTGTTTATGAAGCTGTTTGACTTCAAAACACACAAAAAAAAAA
ATAAAACAAATTATTTGAAAGAGAATTAGGAATCGGACGCTTATCGTTAGGGTAACAACAAGAAATGCTT
ACTGAGTCACAGCCTCTGGAAAACTGCCGCAAGCCAGAGAGAGAGAGAAAAAGAGGGAGAGCAGCTTAGA
CCGCATGTGCTTGTGTGTGAGGCGTCTCTCTCTTCGTCTCTGTTGCGCAAACGCATAGACTGCACTGAAA
AAATCGATTACCTATTTTTTATGAATGAATATTTGCACTATTACTATTCAAAACTATTAAGATAGCAATC
ACATTCAATAGCCAAATACTATACCACCTGAGCGATGCAACGAAATGATCAATTTGAGCAAAAATGCTGC
ATATTTAGGACGGCATCATTATAGAAATGCTTCTTGCTGTGTACTTTTCTCTCGTCTGGCAGCTGTTTCG
CCGTTATTGTTAAAACCGGCTTAAGTTAGGTGTGTTTTCTACGACTAGCTAGTGAATGCCCTACTAGAAG
ATGTGTGTTGCACAAAATGTCCCTGGAATAACCAATTTGAAGTGCAGATAGCAGTAAACGTAAGCTAATA
TGAATATTATTTAACTGTAATGTTTTAATATCGCTGGACATTACTAATAAACCCACTATAAACACATGTA
CATATGTATGTTTTGGCATACAATGAGTAGTTGGGGAAAAAATGTGTAAAAGCACCGTGACCATCACAGC
ATAAAGATAACCAGCTGAAGTATCGAATATGAGTAACCCCCAAATTGAATCACATGCCGCAACTGATAGG
ACCCATGGAAGTACACTCTTCATGGCGATATACAAGACACACACAAGCACGAACACCCAGTTGCGGAGGA
AATTCTCCGTAAATGAAAACCCAATCGGCGAACAATTCATACCCATATATGGTAAAAGTTTTGAACGCGA
CTTGAGAGCGGAGAGCATTGCGGCTGATAAGGTTTTAGCGCTAAGCGGGCTTTATAAAACGGGCTGCGGG
ACCAGTTTTCATATCACTACCGTTTGAGTTCTTGTGCTGTGTGGATACTCCTCCCGACACAAAGCCGCTC
CATCAGCCAGCAGTCGTCTAATCCAGAGACCCCGGATCCAACATGCCACCCAAGCGCAAAACGCTTAACG
CTGCGGCTGAGGCTAACGCTCATGCCGACGGACACGCCGACGGAAACGCCGACGGACACGTGGCCAATAC
GGCCGCGTCCTCGAATAATGCGAGGTTCGCTGATCTCACTAACATCGATACTCCGGGTCTGGGACCCACA
ACTACGACCCTGCTCGTGGAACCAGCACGCTCAAAGCGTCAACGAGTGTCCCGCGCATGCGACCAGTGCC
GTGCAGCCCGAGAGAAATGCGACGGAATACAGCCTGCGTGTTTCCCGTGCGTTTCCCAGGGAAGGTCCTG
CACTTATCAGGCTTCGCCGAAAAAGAGGGGAGTTCAAACCGGTTATATTCGTACGCTGGAGCTCGCCCTC
GCCTGGATGTTTGAAAATGTCGCGCGTTCCGAAGATGCCTTGCATAACCTCCTCGTCCGTGACGCCGGAC
AAGGATCAGCTCTGCTCGTTGGTAAAGATTCGCCGGCTGCCGAGCGACTCCATGCCCGTTGGGCTACTAG
CCGTGTCAATAAGAGCATTACCCGCCTCCTCTCGGGCCAAGCCGCTCAAGACCCTTCGGAAGATGGACAG
TCGCCTTCGGAGGATATCAATGTTCAAGATCGTCAGTTGGAGCTCCCTCCTACCGCCACGGCTACGGCCT
CGATAATGCCGCACGTGATGGAGCAGCCTCTCAGTACCAGCATTAACCCCGTCAACGACCGCTTCAACGG
TATTCCCAACCCCACTCCGTATAACTCCGATGCAGCTCTCGATGCTATCACTCAGACCAACGATTATGGA
AGCGTAAATACACATGGTATCCTCTCTACTTACCCGCCACCGGCTACGCACCTTAATGAAGCTTCCGTCG
CTCTCGCTCCCGGTGGCGCCCCCCCCCGACCGCCTCCTCCGTATGTTGACAGCACGACCAATCACCCGCC
GTACCACTCGAATCTGGTTCCAATGGCGAACTTTGGTTACTCGACCGTTGATTACGATGCCATGGTTGAC
GATTTGGCTAGCATTGAATACACGGACGCTGTGGATGTCGACCCACAGTTTATGACCAATCTGGGATTCG
TTCCTGGATGTAACTTCTCCGACATTAATACATACGAACAGTGAGGCCGCGTTAACCGATCCGTCGACCA
TGAAGATCAAGATCATTGCCCCGCCAGAGCGCAAGTACTCTGTCTGGATCGGTGGCTCCATCCTGGCTTC
GCTGTCCACCTTCCAGCAGATGTGGATCTCCAAGCAGGAGTACGACGAGTCCGGCCCCTCCATTGTGCAC
CGCAAGTGCTTCTAAGAAGGATCGCTTGTCTGGGCAAGAGGATCAGGATCGGGATGGTCTTGATTCTGCT
GGAGGAGGAGGAGGAGAAGTCGAGGAAGCAGCAGCGAAAGTGCAAGTGCGAGTGGTGGAAGTTTGGAGTG
CAGCACAACAAAATCAACAACAACACCAACTACAAGATGAAAAGAGCGGAACCACCTGCACACCATCATC
ACTATCATCATCGTTTTGGGCGCATGTTGTGTGGTTCCAGCGTATTAATATAATTAATTTATTCCACATG
AGATATGATATGATATACTATGTATTTTTTGTTTTTTTTTTATTTGTAAACCTTTAATATAACAAGAACT
ACAAAAAATGAAAATGAGCGAAAATGCATATTCTGCCATTCCACACACACACCAACAACACCCAACACAC
GCACACCCACAAGCTTACACACACACATTCGCGGCATGACAAGGACATCAAGATAAAGAAGAACTTAAAG
AAGATATTTCCCAAAGCGCAAAAAGAACACACACACATTGCAAAACACAAACAACACACTAGCGTTTTGT
ACAATTCGTCAGCAACCTTATGTATTATTTTTTAATTATGATGTAATTATAAACAAAGTGAAACAAAAAT
ATGAAAACAAAAAGGAAAATCAAATCTGTCTTCTCTTTCTCCCGCTCTCCTCGCTCTCTGCTGCTAACCT
CGCCCTCTCCTCTCTCATCTTTTTGTCTGTCTCTCTTCCACATTTTTGCCGGCCGGCAAAATAATAACCC
ACACACACTCACACTTGGCTGCAGTTTCGCGTGCGATATTCACACACATTCAAGCATACAAGCATACATA
CATATGTATTTTTTTTTTATTTGTACACTTTTCTAATTGCATGCGTATCGATTGATAAGTTTACGCCTGA
AAATGTTAATTAAAATGTGAAAATGCAACTGAAAAACTGATGAAATGAAACAACAACAAGCGAACAATTT
GCTACATGTGTATTGTCTAACAACCGTTACTGCAACGGTTGCTTCGGAAAAGGGTGAAGAGGAAGAGGGC
ACGAGGTCGACCTGCAGGCATGCAAGCTTGGCACTGGCCGTCGTTTTACAACGTCGTGACTGGGAAAACC
CTGGCGTTACCCAACTTAATCGCCTTGCAGCACATCCCCCTTTCGCCAGCTGGCGTAATAGCGAAGAGGC
CCGCACCGATCGCCCTTCCCAACAGTTGCGCAGCCTGAATGGCGAATGGCGCCTGATGCGGTATTTTCTC
CTTACGCATCTGTGCGGTATTTCACACCGCATATGGTGCACTCTCAGTACAATCTGCTCTGATGCCGCAT
AGTTAAGCCAGCCCCGACACCCGCCAACACCCGCTGACGCGCCCTGACGGGCTTGTCTGCTCCCGGCATC
CGCTTACAGACAAGCTGTGACCGTCTCCGGGAGCTGCATGTGTCAGAGGTTTTCACCGTCATCACCGAAA
CGCGCGA
