>Addgene plasmid #46098 | pAC-8-QFAD184-214 | addgene partial sequence | sequence record 68118 | AC5 5'-ACACAAAGCCGCTCCATCAG-3'
ACATGCCACCCAAGCGCAAAACGCTTAACGCTGCGGCTGAGGCTAACGCTCATGCCGACGGACACGCCGA
CGGAAACGCCGACGGACACGTGGCCAATACGGCCGCGTCCTCGAATAATGCGAGGTTCGCTGATCTCACT
AACATCGATACTCCGGGTCTGGGACCCACAACTACGACCCTGCTCGTGGAACCAGCACGCTCAAAGCGTC
AACGAGTGTCCCGCGCATGCGACCAGTGCCGTGCAGCCCGAGAGAAATGCGACGGAATACAGCCTGCGTG
TTTCCCGTGCGTTTCCCAGGGAAGGTCCTGCACTTATCAGGCTTCGCCGAAAAAGAGGGGAGTTCAAACC
GGTTATATTCGTACGCTGGAGCTCGCCCTCGCCTGGATGTTTGAAAATGTCGCGCGTTCCGAAGATGCCT
TGCATAACCTCCTCGTCCGTGACGCCGGACAAGGATCAGCTCTGCTCGTTGGTAAAGATTCGCCGGCTGC
CGAGCGACTCCATGCCCGTTGGGCTACTAGCCGTGTCAATAAGAGCATTACCCGCCTCCTCTCGGGCCAA
GCCGCTCAAGACCCTTCGGAAGATGGACAGTCGCCTTCGGAGGATATCAATGTTCAAGATCGTCAGTTGG
AGCTCCCTCCTACCGCCACGGCTACGGCCTCGATAATGCCGCACGTGATGGAGCAGCCTCTCAGTACCAG
CATTAACCCCGTCAACGACCGCTTCAACGGTATTCCCAACCCCACTCCGTATAACTCCGATGCAGCTCTC
GATGCTATCACTCAGACCAACGATTATGGAAGCGTAAATACACATGGTATCCTCTCTACTTACCCGCCAC
CGGCTACGCACCTTAATGAAGCTTCCGTCGCTCTCGCTCC
