>Addgene plasmid #46098 | pAC-8-QFAD184-214 | addgene partial sequence | sequence record 68335 | actin5c-pA-R 5'-ACATCTGCTGGAAGGTGGAC-3'
ACAGAGTACTTGCGCTCTGGCGGGGCAATGATCTTGATCTTCATGGTCGACGGATCGGTTAACGCGGCCT
CACTGTTCGTATGTATTAATGTCGGAGAAGTTACATCCAGGAACGAATCCCAGATTGGTCATAAACTGTG
GGTCGACATCCACAGCGTCCGTGTATTCAATGCTAGCCAAATCGTCAACCATGGCATCGTAATCAACGGT
CGAGTAACCAAAGTTCGCCATTGGAACCAGATTCGAGTGGTACGGCGGGTGATTGGTCGTGCTGTCAACA
TACGGAGGAGGCGGTCGGGGGGGGGCGCCACCGGGAGCGAGAGCGACGGAAGCTTCATTAAGGTGCGTAG
CCGGTGGCGGGTAAGTAGAGAGGATACCATGTGTATTTACGCTTCCATAATCGTTGGTCTGAGTGATAGC
ATCGAGAGCTGCATCGGANTTATACGGAGTGGGGTTGGGAATACCGTTGAAGCGGTCGTTGACGGGGTTA
ATGCTGGTACTGAGAGGCTGCTCCATCACGTGCGGCATTATCGAGGCCGTAGCCGTGGCGGTAGGAGGGA
GCTCCAACTGACGATCTTGAACATTGATATCCTCCGAAGGCGACTGTCCATCTTCCGAANGGTCTTGAGC
GGCTTGGCCCGAGAGGAGGCGGGTAATGCTCTTATTGACACGGCTAGTAGCCCAACGGGCATGGAGTCGC
TCGGCAGCCGGCGAATCTTTACCAACGAGCAGAGCTGATCCTTGTCCGGCGTCACGGACGAGGAGGTTAT
GCAAGGCATCTTC
